Addgene plasmid #89795: pBSU6-shTim23/CMV-eGFP
Purpose: Expresses shRNA against TIM23 with a separate promoter for expression of GFP.
Depositing lab: Robert Friedlander. Depositing organization: University of Pittsburgh (University, School of Medicine, and Cancer Institute). Publication: Inhibition of mitochondrial protein import by mutant huntingtin. Yano H, Baranov SV, Baranova OV, Kim J, Pan Y, Yablonska S, Carlisle DL, Ferrante RJ, Kim AH, Friedlander RM. Nat Neurosci. 2014 Jun;17(6):822-31. doi: 10.1038/nn.3721. Epub 2014 May 18. PubMed 24836077.
Backbone
  Vector backbone: pBSU6
  Backbone size w/o insert (bp): 3292
  Total vector size (bp): 4972
  Modifications to backbone: CMV-eGFP
  Vector type: Mammalian Expression
Growth in bacteria
  Bacterial resistance: Ampicillin, 100 μg/mL
  Growth temperature: 37°C
  Growth strain: DH5alpha
  Copy number: High Copy
Gene/Insert
  Gene/Insert name: shRNA Tim23
  gRNA/shRNA sequence: CGGAGGAAGTAGCAACAAA
  Species: M. musculus (mouse)
  GenBank ID: NM_016897.3
  Entrez Gene: Timm23 (a.k.a. Tim23)
  Promoter: U6
  Tag / fusion protein: eGFP under separate promoter
  Cloning method: Restriction Enzyme; 5′ cloning site ClaI (destroyed during cloning); 3′ cloning site SbfI (destroyed during cloning)
  Sequencing primers: 5′ GTAAAACGACGGCCAGT
Terms and licenses: Academic/Nonprofit Terms; Industry Terms: Not Available to Industry
How to cite: pBSU6-shTim23/CMV-eGFP was a gift from Robert Friedlander (Addgene plasmid # 89795 ; http://n2t.net/addgene:89795 ; RRID:Addgene_89795)
