[The description below was written by a language model from this plasmid's Addgene catalogue record and pLannotate feature annotations shown in this document.]
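Description:
pBSU6-shTim23/CMV-eGFP is a mammalian expression plasmid of roughly 5 kb built on pBSU6, a pBluescript-derived backbone carrying a mouse U6 promoter. It is propagated in E. coli as a high-copy plasmid through its ColE1/pUC-type origin and selected with ampicillin via the β-lactamase gene. Remnants of the pBluescript scaffold are evident in the feature table: an f1 phage origin, flanking T7 and T3 promoters, fragments of the multiple cloning site, and the lac promoter/operator with a disrupted lacZα fragment. These have no role in the plasmid's function in mammalian cells. No mammalian selection marker or viral packaging elements are annotated, so the construct is suited to delivery by transfection rather than viral transduction.

The payload consists of two independent transcription units. The RNA polymerase III U6 promoter drives a short hairpin RNA directed against mouse Timm23 (Tim23), a core component of the mitochondrial inner membrane translocase that imports nuclear-encoded proteins. The hairpin itself is not annotated as a feature, but it would lie immediately downstream of the U6 promoter. Further downstream, in the same orientation, a CMV enhancer/promoter drives EGFP, terminated by an SV40 polyadenylation signal. The short annotated "large T antigen" fragment is most likely just part of that SV40-derived 3′ region. According to the record, this CMV-eGFP cassette was added as a backbone modification, using ClaI and SbfI sites that were destroyed in cloning.

Because EGFP is expressed separately rather than fused to anything, it serves as a marker identifying transfected cells that also receive the shRNA. The plasmid is used to knock down Tim23 in mouse cells, and the associated publication concerns inhibition of mitochondrial protein import by mutant huntingtin.
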