Features (pLannotate 1.2.2; 20 found; start..end, strand, type, name):
    142..1002    -  CDS            AmpR: β-lactamase; bla; confers resistance to ampicillin, carbenicillin, and related antibiotics
   1003..1107    -  promoter       AmpR promoter: bla
   1160..1588    -  rep_origin     f1 ori (sequence partly withheld): f1 bacteriophage origin of replication; arrow indicates direction of (+) strand synthesis
   1593..1748    -  CDS            lacZα (fragment): LacZα fragment of β-galactosidase; lacZ fragment
   1756..1774    +  promoter       T7 promoter: promoter for bacteriophage T7 RNA polymerase
   1805..2118    +  promoter       U6 promoter: RNA polymerase III promoter for mouse U6 snRNA (Das et al., 1988)
   2120..2147    -  misc_feature   MCS (fragment): pBluescript multiple cloning site
   2289..2592    +  enhancer       CMV enhancer: human cytomegalovirus immediate early enhancer
   2593..2796    +  promoter       CMV promoter: human cytomegalovirus (CMV) immediate early promoter
   2819..2899    +  misc_feature   MCS: multiple cloning site
   2907..3626    +  CDS            EGFP: the original enhanced GFP (Yang et al., 1996) mammalian codon-optimized
   3643..3726    +  CDS            large T antigen (fragment): large T antigen from SV40 (simian virus 40)
   3749..3830    +  polyA_signal   SV40 poly(A) signal: SV40 polyadenylation signal
   3857..3903    -  misc_feature   MCS (fragment): pBluescript multiple cloning site
   3916..3934    -  promoter       T3 promoter: promoter for bacteriophage T3 RNA polymerase
   3979..3995    -  protein_bind   lac operator: The lac repressor binds to the lac operator to inhibit transcription in E. coli. This inhibition can be relieved by adding lactose or isopropyl-β-D-thiogalactopyranoside (IPTG). lac repressor encoded by lacI
   4003..4033    -  promoter       lac promoter: promoter for the E. coli lac operon
   4048..4069    -  protein_bind   CAP binding site: CAP binding activates transcription in the presence of cAMP. E. coli catabolite activator protein
   4082..4174    -  CDS            lacI (fragment): lac repressor; lacI; The lac repressor binds to the lac operator to inhibit transcription in E. coli. This inhibition can be relieved by adding lactose or isopropyl-β-D-thiogalactopyranoside (IPTG).
   4357..4945    -  rep_origin     ori: high-copy-number ColE1/pMB1/pBR322/pUC origin of replication
>Addgene plasmid #89795 | pBSU6-shTim23/CMV-eGFP | addgene full sequence | sequence record 180162 | Addgene NGS Result
TGACGCTCAGTGGAACGAAAACTCACGTTAAGGGATTTTGGTCATGAGATTATCAAAAAGGATCTTCACC
TAGATCCTTTTAAATTAAAAATGAAGTTTTAAATCAATCTAAAGTATATATGAGTAAACTTGGTCTGACA
GTTACCAATGCTTAATCAGTGAGGCACCTATCTCAGCGATCTGTCTATTTCGTTCATCCATAGTTGCCTG
ACTCCCCGTCGTGTAGATAACTACGATACGGGAGGGCTTACCATCTGGCCCCAGTGCTGCAATGATACCG
CGAGACCCACGCTCACCGGCTCCAGATTTATCAGCAATAAACCAGCCAGCCGGAAGGGCCGAGCGCAGAA
GTGGTCCTGCAACTTTATCCGCCTCCATCCAGTCTATTAATTGTTGCCGGGAAGCTAGAGTAAGTAGTTC
GCCAGTTAATAGTTTGCGCAACGTTGTTGCCATTGCTACAGGCATCGTGGTGTCACGCTCGTCGTTTGGT
ATGGCTTCATTCAGCTCCGGTTCCCAACGATCAAGGCGAGTTACATGATCCCCCATGTTGTGCAAAAAAG
CGGTTAGCTCCTTCGGTCCTCCGATCGTTGTCAGAAGTAAGTTGGCCGCAGTGTTATCACTCATGGTTAT
GGCAGCACTGCATAATTCTCTTACTGTCATGCCATCCGTAAGATGCTTTTCTGTGACTGGTGAGTACTCA
ACCAAGTCATTCTGAGAATAGTGTATGCGGCGACCGAGTTGCTCTTGCCCGGCGTCAATACGGGATAATA
CCGCGCCACATAGCAGAACTTTAAAAGTGCTCATCATTGGAAAACGTTCTTCGGGGCGAAAACTCTCAAG
GATCTTACCGCTGTTGAGATCCAGTTCGATGTAACCCACTCGTGCACCCAACTGATCTTCAGCATCTTTT
ACTTTCACCAGCGTTTCTGGGTGAGCAAAAACAGGAAGGCAAAATGCCGCAAAAAAGGGAATAAGGGCGA
CACGGAAATGTTGAATACTCATACTCTTCCTTTTTCAATATTATTGAAGCATTTATCAGGGTTATTGTCT
CATGAGCGGATACATATTTGAATGTATTTAGAAAAATAAACAAATAGGGGTTCCGCGCACATTTCCCCGA
AAAGTGCCACCTAAATTGTAAGCGTTAATATTTTGTTAAAATTCGCGTTAAATTTTTGTTAAATCAGCTC
ATTTTTTAACCAATAGGCCGAAATCGGCAAAATCCCTTATAAATCAAAAGAATAGACCGAGATAGGGT
[37 nt withheld, positions 1259-1295]
AAAGAACGTGGACTCCAACGTCAAAGG
[49 nt withheld, positions 1323-1371]
T
[91 nt withheld, positions 1373-1463]
G
[124 nt withheld, positions 1465-1588]
CCCATTCGCCATTCAGGCTGCGCAACTGTTGGGAAGGGCGATCGGTGCGGGCCTCTTCGCTATTACGCCA
GCTGGCGAAAGGGGGATGTGCTGCAAGGCGATTAAGTTGGGTAACGCCAGGGTTTTCCCAGTCACGACGT
TGTAAAACGACGGCCAGTGAGCGCGCGTAATACGACTCACTATAGGGCGAATTGGGTACCCGCTCTAGAA
CTAGTGGATCCGACGCCGCCATCTCTAGGCCCGCGCCGGCCCCCTCGCACAGACTTGTGGGAGAAGCTCG
GCTACTCCCCTGCCCCGGTTAATTTGCATATAATATTTCCTAGTAACTATAGAGGCTTAATGTGCGATAA
AAGACAGATAATCTGTTCTTTTTAATACTAGCTACATTTTACATGATAGGCTTGGATTTCTATAAGAGAT
ACAAATACTAAATTATTATTTTAAAAAACAGCACAAAAGGAAACTCACCCTAACTGTAAAGTAATTGTGT
GTTTTGAGACTATAAATATCCCTTGGAGAAAAGCCTTGTTTGGGCCCCCCCTCGAGGTCGACGGTATCGC
GGAGGAAGTAGCAACAAATTCAAGAGATTTGTTGCTACTTCCTCCGTTTTTTGGAAATGCAGGGTATTAC
CGCCATGCATTAGTTATTAATAGTAATCAATTACGGGGTCATTAGTTCATAGCCCATATATGGAGTTCCG
CGTTACATAACTTACGGTAAATGGCCCGCCTGGCTGACCGCCCAACGACCCCCGCCCATTGACGTCAATA
ATGACGTATGTTCCCATAGTAACGCCAATAGGGACTTTCCATTGACGTCAATGGGTGGAGTATTTACGGT
AAACTGCCCACTTGGCAGTACATCAAGTGTATCATATGCCAAGTACGCCCCCTATTGACGTCAATGACGG
TAAATGGCCCGCCTGGCATTATGCCCAGTACATGACCTTATGGGACTTTCCTACTTGGCAGTACATCTAC
GTATTAGTCATCGCTATTACCATGGTGATGCGGTTTTGGCAGTACATCAATGGGCGTGGATAGCGGTTTG
ACTCACGGGGATTTCCAAGTCTCCACCCCATTGACGTCAATGGGAGTTTGTTTTGGCACCAAAATCAACG
GGACTTTCCAAAATGTCGTAACAACTCCGCCCCATTGACGCAAATGGGCGGTAGGCGTGTACGGTGGGAG
GTCTATATAAGCAGAGCTGGTTTAGTGAACCGTCAGATCCGCTAGCGCTACCGGACTCAGATCTCGAGCT
CAAGCTTCGAATTCTGCAGTCGACGGTACCGCGGGCCCGGGATCCACCGGTCGCCACCATGGTGAGCAAG
GGCGAGGAGCTGTTCACCGGGGTGGTGCCCATCCTGGTCGAGCTGGACGGCGACGTAAACGGCCACAAGT
TCAGCGTGTCCGGCGAGGGCGAGGGCGATGCCACCTACGGCAAGCTGACCCTGAAGTTCATCTGCACCAC
CGGCAAGCTGCCCGTGCCCTGGCCCACCCTCGTGACCACCCTGACCTACGGCGTGCAGTGCTTCAGCCGC
TACCCCGACCACATGAAGCAGCACGACTTCTTCAAGTCCGCCATGCCCGAAGGCTACGTCCAGGAGCGCA
CCATCTTCTTCAAGGACGACGGCAACTACAAGACCCGCGCCGAGGTGAAGTTCGAGGGCGACACCCTGGT
GAACCGCATCGAGCTGAAGGGCATCGACTTCAAGGAGGACGGCAACATCCTGGGGCACAAGCTGGAGTAC
AACTACAACAGCCACAACGTCTATATCATGGCCGACAAGCAGAAGAACGGCATCAAGGTGAACTTCAAGA
TCCGCCACAACATCGAGGACGGCAGCGTGCAGCTCGCCGACCACTACCAGCAGAACACCCCCATCGGCGA
CGGCCCCGTGCTGCTGCCCGACAACCACTACCTGAGCACCCAGTCCGCCCTGAGCAAAGACCCCAACGAG
AAGCGCGATCACATGGTCCTGCTGGAGTTCGTGACCGCCGCCGGGATCACTCTCGGCATGGACGAGCTGT
ACAAGTAAAGCGGCCGCGACTCTAGATCATAATCAGCCATACCACATTTGTAGAGGTTTTACTTGCTTTA
AAAAACCTCCCACACCTCCCCCTGAACCTGAAACATAAAATGAATGCAATTGTTGTTGTTAACTTGTTTA
TTGCAGCTTATAATGGTTACAAATAAAGCAATAGCATCACAAATTTCACAAATAAAGCATTTTTTTCACT
GCATTCTAGTTGTGGTTTGTCCAAACTTCCGGGGGATCCACTAGTTCTAGAGCGGCCGCCACCGCGGTGG
AGCTCCAGCTTTTGTTCCCTTTAGTGAGGGTTAATTGCGCGCTTGGCGTAATCATGGTCATAGCTGTTTC
CTGTGTGAAATTGTTATCCGCTCACAATTCCACACAACATACGAGCCGGAAGCATAAAGTGTAAAGCCTG
GGGTGCCTAATGAGTGAGCTAACTCACATTAATTGCGTTGCGCTCACTGCCCGCTTTCCAGTCGGGAAAC
CTGTCGTGCCAGCTGCATTAATGAATCGGCCAACGCGCGGGGAGAGGCGGTTTGCGTATTGGGCGCTCTT
CCGCTTCCTCGCTCACTGACTCGCTGCGCTCGGTCGTTCGGCTGCGGCGAGCGGTATCAGCTCACTCAAA
GGCGGTAATACGGTTATCCACAGAATCAGGGGATAACGCAGGAAAGAACATGTGAGCAAAAGGCCAGCAA
AAGGCCAGGAACCGTAAAAAGGCCGCGTTGCTGGCGTTTTTCCATAGGCTCCGCCCCCCTGACGAGCATC
ACAAAAATCGACGCTCAAGTCAGAGGTGGCGAAACCCGACAGGACTATAAAGATACCAGGCGTTTCCCCC
TGGAAGCTCCCTCGTGCGCTCTCCTGTTCCGACCCTGCCGCTTACCGGATACCTGTCCGCCTTTCTCCCT
TCGGGAAGCGTGGCGCTTTCTCATAGCTCACGCTGTAGGTATCTCAGTTCGGTGTAGGTCGTTCGCTCCA
AGCTGGGCTGTGTGCACGAACCCCCCGTTCAGCCCGACCGCTGCGCCTTATCCGGTAACTATCGTCTTGA
GTCCAACCCGGTAAGACACGACTTATCGCCACTGGCAGCAGCCACTGGTAACAGGATTAGCAGAGCGAGG
TATGTAGGCGGTGCTACAGAGTTCTTGAAGTGGTGGCCTAACTACGGCTACACTAGAAGAACAGTATTTG
GTATCTGCGCTCTGCTGAAGCCAGTTACCTTCGGAAAAAGAGTTGGTAGCTCTTGATCCGGCAAACAAAC
CACCGCTGGTAGCGGTGGTTTTTTTGTTTGCAAGCAGCAGATTACGCGCAGAAAAAAAGGATCTCAAGAA
GATCCTTTGATCTTTTCTACGGGGTC
